>Addgene plasmid #196483 | pcpAzpaRS_v2 | addgene full sequence | sequence record 388871 | Addgene NGS Result
GACGGATCGGGAGATCTCCCGATCCCCTATGGTGCACTCTCAGTACAATCTGCTCTGATGCCGCATAGTT
AAGCCAGTATCTGCTCCCTGCTTGTGTGTTGGAGGTCGCTGAGTAGTGCGCGAGCAAAATTTAAGCTACA
ACAAGGCAAGGCTTGACCGACAATTGCATGAAGAATCTGCTTAGGGTTAGGCGTTTTGCGCTGCTTCGGC
CCTTTCGTCTTCAAGAATTCAGCGAGTGTTAACCCTGCCTAGCGCTCCGGTTTTTCTGTGCTGAACCTCA
GGGGACGCCGACACACGTACACGTCGGAGGGGTAGCGAAGTGGCTAAACGCGGCGGACTCTAAATCCGCT
CCCTTTGGGTTCGGCGGTTCGAATCCGTCCCCCTCCAGACAAGTGCGGTTTTTTTCTCCAGCTCCCGCCA
GCAGACTGGAGCGCTCCGGTTTTTCTGTGCTGAACCTCAGGGGACGCCGACACACGTACACGTCGGAGGG
GTAGCGAAGTGGCTAAACGCGGCGGACTCTAAATCCGCTCCCTTTGGGTTCGGCGGTTCGAATCCGTCCC
CCTCCAGACAAGTGCGGTTTTTTTCTCCAGCTCCCGCCAGCTTCCTGGAGTGCTCCGGTTTTTCTGTGCT
GAACCTCAGGGGACGCCGACACACGTACACGTCGGAGGGGTAGCGAAGTGGCTAAACGCGGCGGACTCTA
AATCCGCTCCCTTTGGGTTCGGCGGTTCGAATCCGTCCCCCTCCAGACAAGTGCGGTTTTTTTCTCCAGC
TCCCGCGACTACGATATTCGCGCAGAAGCTTAGCGAGTGTTAACCCTGCCTAGCGCTCCGGTTTTTCTGT
GCTGAACCTCAGGGGACGCCGACACACGTACACGTCGGAGGGGTAGCGAAGTGGCTAAACGCGGCGGACT
CTAAATCCGCTCCCTTTGGGTTCGGCGGTTCGAATCCGTCCCCCTCCAGACAAGTGCGGTTTTTTTCTCC
AGCTCCCGCCAGCAGACTGGAGCGCTCCGGTTTTTCTGTGCTGAACCTCAGGGGACGCCGACACACGTAC
ACGTCGGAGGGGTAGCGAAGTGGCTAAACGCGGCGGACTCTAAATCCGCTCCCTTTGGGTTCGGCGGTTC
GAATCCGTCCCCCTCCAGACAAGTGCGGTTTTTTTCTCCAGCTCCCGCCAGCTTCCTGGAGCGCTCCGGT
TTTTCTGTGCTGAACCTCAGGGGACGCCGACACACGTACACGTCGGAGGGGTAGCGAAGTGGCTAAACGC
GGCGGACTCTAAATCCGCTCCCTTTGGGTTCGGCGGTTCGAATCCGTCCCCCTCCAGACAAGTGCGGTTT
TTTTCTCCAGCTCCCGCGACTACGATATTCGCGCAGGAATTCAGCGAGTGTTAACCCTGCCTAGCGCTCC
GGTTTTTCTGTGCTGAACCTCAGGGGACGCCGACACACGTACACGTCGGAGGGGTAGCGAAGTGGCTAAA
CGCGGCGGACTCTAAATCCGCTCCCTTTGGGTTCGGCGGTTCGAATCCGTCCCCCTCCAGACAAGTGCGG
TTTTTTTCTCCAGCTCCCGCCAGCAGACTGGAGCGCTCCGGTTTTTCTGTGCTGAACCTCAGGGGACGCC
GACACACGTACACGTCGGAGGGGTAGCGAAGTGGTTAAACGCGGCGGACTCTAAATCCGCTCCCTTTGGG
TTCGGCGGTTCGAATCCGTCCCCCTCCAGACAAGTGCGGTTTTTTTCTCCAGCTCCCGCCAGCTTCCTGG
AGCGCTCCGGTTTTTCTCCAGCTCCCGCGACTACGATATTCGCGCAGGGATCCTCTACGCCGGACGCATC
GTGGCCGGCATCACCGGCGCCACAGGTGCGGTTGCTGGCGCCTATATCGCCGACATCACCGATGGGGAAG
ATCGGGCTCGCCACTTCGGGCTCATGAGCGCTTGTTTCGGCGTGGGTATGGTGGCAGGCCCGATGTACGG
GCCAGATATACGCGTTGACATTGATTATTGACTAGTTATTAATAGTAATCAATTACGGGGTCATTAGTTC
ATAGCCCATATATGGAGTTCCGCGTTACATAACTTACGGTAAATGGCCCGCCTGGCTGACCGCCCAACGA
CCCCCGCCCATTGACGTCAATAATGACGTATGTTCCCATAGTAACGCCAATAGGGACTTTCCATTGACGT
CAATGGGTGGAGTATTTACGGTAAACTGCCCACTTGGCAGTACATCAAGTGTATCATATGCCAAGTACGC
CCCCTATTGACGTCAATGACGGTAAATGGCCCGCCTGGCATTATGCCCAGTACATGACCTTATGGGACTT
TCCTACTTGGCAGTACATCTACGTATTAGTCATCGCTATTACCATGGTGATGCGGTTTTGGCAGTACATC
AATGGGCGTGGATAGCGGTTTGACTCACGGGGATTTCCAAGTCTCCACCCCATTGACGTCAATGGGAGTT
TGTTTTGGCACCAAAATCAACGGGACTTTCCAAAATGTCGTAACAACTCCGCCCCATTGACGCAAATGGG
CGGTAGGCGTGTACGGTGGGAGGTCTATATAAGCAGAGCTCTCCCTATCAGTGATAGAGATCTCCCTATC
AGTGATAGAGATCGTCGACGAGCTCGTTTAGTGAACCGTCAGATCGCCTGGAGACGCCATCCACGCTGTT
TTGACCTCCATAGAAGACACCGGGACCGATCCAGCCTCCGGACTCTAGCGTTTAAACTTAAGCTTGGTAC
CGAGCTCGGATCCACTAGTCCAGTGTGGTGGAATTCTGCAGATATCCAGCACAGTGGCGGCCGCTCGAGT
CTAGAGGGCCCGTTTAAACCCGCTGATCAGCCTCGACTGTGCCTTCTAGTTGCCAGCCATCTGTTGTTTG
CCCCTCCCCCGTGCCTTCCTTGACCCTGGAAGGTGCCACTCCCACTGTCCTTTCCTAATAAAATGAGGAA
ATTGCATCGCATTGTCTGAGTAGGTGTCATTCTATTCTGGGGGGTGGGGTGGGGCAGGACAGCAAGGGGG
AGGATTGGGAAGACAATAGCAGGCATGCTGGGGATGCGGTGGGCTCTATGGCTTCTGAGGCGGAAAGAAC
CAGCTGGGGCTCTAGGGGGTATCCCC
[124 nt withheld, positions 3107-3230]
C
[91 nt withheld, positions 3232-3322]
A
[49 nt withheld, positions 3324-3372]
CCTTTGACGTTGGAGTCCACGTTCTTT
[37 nt withheld, positions 3400-3436]
ACCCTATCTCGGTCTATTCTTTTGATTTATAAGGGATTTTGCCGATTTCGGCCTATTGGTTAAAAAATGA
GCTGATTTAACAAAAATTTAACGCGAATTAATTCTGTGGAATGTGTGTCAGTTAGGGTGTGGAAAGTCCC
CAGGCTCCCCAGCAGGCAGAAGTATGCAAAGCATGCATCTCAATTAGTCAGCAACCAGGTGTGGAAAGTC
CCCAGGCTCCCCAGCAGGCAGAAGTATGCAAAGCATGCATCTCAATTAGTCAGCAACCATAGTCCCGCCC
CTAACTCCGCCCATCCCGCCCCTAACTCCGCCCAGTTCCGCCCATTCTCCGCCCCATGGCTGACTAATTT
TTTTTATTTATGCAGAGGCCGAGGCCGCCTCTGCCTCTGAGCTATTCCAGAAGTAGTGAGGAGGCTTTTT
TGGAGGCCTAGGCTTTTGCAAAAAGCTCCCGGGAGCTTGTATATCCATTTTCGGATCTGATCAGCACCAC
ACAGAATTCCCACCATGGCAAGCAGTAACTTGATTAAACAATTGCAAGAGCGGGGGCTGGTAGCCCAGGT
GACGGACGAGGAAGCGTTAGCAGAGCGACTGGCGCAAGGCCCGATCGCGCTCTTGTGCGGCTTCGATCCT
ACCGCTGACAGCTTGCATTTGGGGCATCTTGTTCCATTGTTATGCCTGAAACGCTTCCAGCAGGCGGGCC
ACAAGCCGGTTGCGCTGGTAGGCGGCGCGACGGGTCTGATTGGCGACCCGAGCTTCAAAGCTGCCGAGCG
TAAGCTGAACACCGAAGAAACTGTTCAGGAGTGGGTGGACAAAATCCGTAAGCAGGTTGCCCCGTTCCTC
GATTTCGACTGTGGAGAAAACTCTGCTATCGCGGCGAACAACTATGACTGGTTCGGCAATATGAATGTGC
TGACCTTCCTGCGCGATATTGGCAAACACTTCTCCGTTAACCAGATGATCAACAAAGAAGCGGTTAAGCA
GCGTCTCAACCGTGAAGATCAGGGGATTTCGTTCACTGAGTTTTCCTACAACCTGTTGCAGGGTTATTCC
ATGGCCTGTGCGAACAAACAGTACGGTGTGGTGCTGCAAATTGGTGGTTCTGACCAGTGGGGTAACATCA
CTTCTGGTATCGACCTGACCCGTCGTCTGCATCAGAATCAGGTGTTTGGCCTGACCGTTCCGCTGATCAC
TAAAGCAGATGGCACCAAATTTGGTAAAACTGAAGGCGGCGCAGTCTGGTTGGATCCGAAGAAAACCAGC
CCGTACAAATTCTACCAGTTCTGGATCAACACTGCGGATGCCGACGTTTACCGCTTCCTGAAGTTCTTCA
CCTTTATGAGCATTGAAGAGATCAACGCCCTGGAAGAAGAAGATAAAAACAGCGGTAAAGCACCGCGCGC
CCAGTATGTACTGGCGGAGCAGGTGACTCGTCTGGTTCACGGTGAAGAAGGTTTACAGGCGGCAAAACGT
ATTACCGAATGCCTGTTCAGCGGTTCTTTGAGTGCGCTGAGTGAAGCGGACTTCGAACAGCTGGCGCAGG
ACGGCGTACCGATGGTTGAGATGGAAAAGGGCGCAGACCTGATGCAGGCACTGGTCGATTCTGAACTGCA
ACCTTCCCGTGGTCAGGCACGTAAAACTATCGCCTCCAATGCCATCACCATTAACGGTGAAAAACAGTCC
GATCCTGAATACTTCTTTAAAGAAGAAGATCGTCTGTTTGGTCGTTTTACCTTACTGCGTCGCGGTAAAA
AGAATTACTGTCTGATTTGCTGGAAATACCCATACGATGTTCCAGATTACGCTTAACTCGAGTGTGTGGT
GCTACGAGATTTCGATTCCACCGCCGCCTTCTATGAAAGGTTGGGCTTCGGAATCGTTTTCCGGGACGCC
GGCTGGATGATCCTCCAGCGCGGGGATCTCATGCTGGAGTTCTTCGCCCACCCCAACTTGTTTATTGCAG
CTTATAATGGTTACAAATAAAGCAATAGCATCACAAATTTCACAAATAAAGCATTTTTTTCACTGCATTC
TAGTTGTGGTTTGTCCAAACTCATCAATGTATCTTATCATGTCTGTATACCGTCGACCTCTAGCTAGAGC
TTGGCGTAATCATGGTCATAGCTGTTTCCTGTGTGAAATTGTTATCCGCTCACAATTCCACACAACATAC
GAGCCGGAAGCATAAAGTGTAAAGCCTGGGGTGCCTAATGAGTGAGCTAACTCACATTAATTGCGTTGCG
CTCACTGCCCGCTTTCCAGTCGGGAAACCTGTCGTGCCAGCTGCATTAATGAATCGGCCAACGCGCGGGG
AGAGGCGGTTTGCGTATTGGGCGCTCTTCCGCTTCCTCGCTCACTGACTCGCTGCGCTCGGTCGTTCGGC
TGCGGCGAGCGGTATCAGCTCACTCAAAGGCGGTAATACGGTTATCCACAGAATCAGGGGATAACGCAGG
AAAGAACATGTGAGCAAAAGGCCAGCAAAAGGCCAGGAACCGTAAAAAGGCCGCGTTGCTGGCGTTTTTC
CATAGGCTCCGCCCCCCTGACGAGCATCACAAAAATCGACGCTCAAGTCAGAGGTGGCGAAACCCGACAG
GACTATAAAGATACCAGGCGTTTCCCCCTGGAAGCTCCCTCGTGCGCTCTCCTGTTCCGACCCTGCCGCT
TACCGGATACCTGTCCGCCTTTCTCCCTTCGGGAAGCGTGGCGCTTTCTCATAGCTCACGCTGTAGGTAT
CTCAGTTCGGTGTAGGTCGTTCGCTCCAAGCTGGGCTGTGTGCACGAACCCCCCGTTCAGCCCGACCGCT
GCGCCTTATCCGGTAACTATCGTCTTGAGTCCAACCCGGTAAGACACGACTTATCGCCACTGGCAGCAGC
CACTGGTAACAGGATTAGCAGAGCGAGGTATGTAGGCGGTGCTACAGAGTTCTTGAAGTGGTGGCCTAAC
TACGGCTACACTAGAAGAACAGTATTTGGTATCTGCGCTCTGCTGAAGCCAGTTACCTTCGGAAAAAGAG
TTGGTAGCTCTTGATCCGGCAAACAAACCACCGCTGGTAGCGGTGGTTTTTTTGTTTGCAAGCAGCAGAT
TACGCGCAGAAAAAAAGGATCTCAAGAAGATCCTTTGATCTTTTCTACGGGGTCTGACGCTCAGTGGAAC
GAAAACTCACGTTAAGGGATTTTGGTCATGAGATTATCAAAAAGGATCTTCACCTAGATCCTTTTAAATT
AAAAATGAAGTTTTAAATCAATCTAAAGTATATATGAGTAAACTTGGTCTGACAGTTACCAATGCTTAAT
CAGTGAGGCACCTATCTCAGCGATCTGTCTATTTCGTTCATCCATAGTTGCCTGACTCCCCGTCGTGTAG
ATAACTACGATACGGGAGGGCTTACCATCTGGCCCCAGTGCTGCAATGATACCGCGAGACCCACGCTCAC
CGGCTCCAGATTTATCAGCAATAAACCAGCCAGCCGGAAGGGCCGAGCGCAGAAGTGGTCCTGCAACTTT
ATCCGCCTCCATCCAGTCTATTAATTGTTGCCGGGAAGCTAGAGTAAGTAGTTCGCCAGTTAATAGTTTG
CGCAACGTTGTTGCCATTGCTACAGGCATCGTGGTGTCACGCTCGTCGTTTGGTATGGCTTCATTCAGCT
CCGGTTCCCAACGATCAAGGCGAGTTACATGATCCCCCATGTTGTGCAAAAAAGCGGTTAGCTCCTTCGG
TCCTCCGATCGTTGTCAGAAGTAAGTTGGCCGCAGTGTTATCACTCATGGTTATGGCAGCACTGCATAAT
TCTCTTACTGTCATGCCATCCGTAAGATGCTTTTCTGTGACTGGTGAGTACTCAACCAAGTCATTCTGAG
AATAGTGTATGCGGCGACCGAGTTGCTCTTGCCCGGCGTCAATACGGGATAATACCGCGCCACATAGCAG
AACTTTAAAAGTGCTCATCATTGGAAAACGTTCTTCGGGGCGAAAACTCTCAAGGATCTTACCGCTGTTG
AGATCCAGTTCGATGTAACCCACTCGTGCACCCAACTGATCTTCAGCATCTTTTACTTTCACCAGCGTTT
CTGGGTGAGCAAAAACAGGAAGGCAAAATGCCGCAAAAAAGGGAATAAGGGCGACACGGAAATGTTGAAT
ACTCATACTCTTCCTTTTTCAATATTATTGAAGCATTTATCAGGGTTATTGTCTCATGAGCGGATACATA
TTTGAATGTATTTAGAAAAATAAACAAATAGGGGTTCCGCGCACATTTCCCCGAAAAGTGCCACCTGACG
TC
Features (pLannotate 1.2.2; 30 found; start..end, strand, type, name):
     28..80      -  misc_feature   bom (fragment): basis of mobility region from pBR322
    305..386     +  ncRNA          tRNA: Accession: RF00005 - tRNA
    484..565     +  ncRNA          tRNA: Accession: RF00005 - tRNA
    663..744     +  ncRNA          tRNA: Accession: RF00005 - tRNA
    876..957     +  ncRNA          tRNA: Accession: RF00005 - tRNA
   1055..1136    +  ncRNA          tRNA: Accession: RF00005 - tRNA
   1234..1315    +  ncRNA          tRNA: Accession: RF00005 - tRNA
   1447..1528    +  ncRNA          tRNA: Accession: RF00005 - tRNA
   1626..1707    +  ncRNA          tRNA: Accession: RF00005 - tRNA
   1798..1951    +  CDS            TcR (fragment): tetracycline efflux protein; tet; confers resistance to tetracycline
   1977..2356    +  enhancer       CMV enhancer: human cytomegalovirus immediate early enhancer
   2357..2560    +  promoter       CMV promoter: human cytomegalovirus (CMV) immediate early promoter
   2562..2581    +  promoter       PLtetO-1 promoter (fragment): modified phage lambda PL promoter with tet operator sites (Lutz and Bujard, 1997)
   2583..2602    +  promoter       PLtetO-1 promoter (fragment): modified phage lambda PL promoter with tet operator sites (Lutz and Bujard, 1997)
   2610..2643    +  promoter       TRE3GV promoter (fragment): 3rd-generation Tet-responsive promoter that can be activated by binding of Tet-On® 3G, optimized for retroviral and lentiviral vectors
   2837..3061    +  polyA_signal   bGH poly(A) signal: bovine growth hormone polyadenylation signal
   3065..3086    +  promoter       SV40 promoter (fragment): SV40 enhancer and early promoter
   3107..3535    +  rep_origin     f1 ori (sequence partly withheld): f1 bacteriophage origin of replication; arrow indicates direction of (+) strand synthesis
   3549..3878    +  promoter       SV40 promoter: SV40 enhancer and early promoter
   3941..5212    +  CDS            tyrS: SYY_ECOLI - Experimental evidence at protein level: Swiss-Prot protein existence level 1. Catalyzes the attachment of L-tyrosine to tRNA(Tyr) in a two- step reaction: tyrosine is first activated by ATP to form Tyr-AMP and then transferred to the acceptor end of tRNA(Tyr) (PubMed:4292198, PubMed:4579631). Can also mischarge tRNA(Tyr) with D-tyrosine, leading to the formation of D-tyrosyl-tRNA(Tyr), which can be hydrolyzed by the D-aminoacyl-tRNA deacylase (PubMed:4292198). In vitro, can also use the non-natural amino acid azatyrosine (PubMed:11006270). From Escherichia coli (strain K12).
   5213..5241    +  CDS            3xHA (fragment): three tandem HA epitope tags
   5261..5386    +  CDS            ble (fragment): BLE_KLEPN - Experimental evidence at protein level: Swiss-Prot protein existence level 1. Binding protein with a strong affinity to the bleomycin family of antibiotics. Binds to CL990; an antimitotic-antibiotic compound. From Klebsiella pneumoniae.
   5381..5502    +  polyA_signal   SV40 poly(A) signal: SV40 polyadenylation signal
   5575..5591    -  protein_bind   lac operator: The lac repressor binds to the lac operator to inhibit transcription in E. coli. This inhibition can be relieved by adding lactose or isopropyl-β-D-thiogalactopyranoside (IPTG). lac repressor encoded by lacI
   5599..5629    -  promoter       lac promoter: promoter for the E. coli lac operon
   5644..5665    -  protein_bind   CAP binding site: CAP binding activates transcription in the presence of cAMP. E. coli catabolite activator protein
   5678..5770    -  CDS            lacI (fragment): lac repressor; lacI; The lac repressor binds to the lac operator to inhibit transcription in E. coli. This inhibition can be relieved by adding lactose or isopropyl-β-D-thiogalactopyranoside (IPTG).
   5953..6541    -  rep_origin     ori: high-copy-number ColE1/pMB1/pBR322/pUC origin of replication
   6712..7572    -  CDS            AmpR: β-lactamase; bla; confers resistance to ampicillin, carbenicillin, and related antibiotics
   7573..7677    -  promoter       AmpR promoter: bla
