[The description below was written by a language model from this plasmid's Addgene catalogue record and pLannotate feature annotations shown in this document.]
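Description:
pcpAzpaRS_v2 is a mammalian expression plasmid built on the pcDNA4/TO backbone that supplies both components of an orthogonal amber-suppression system for incorporating the unnatural amino acid azidophenylalanine into proteins in mammalian cells. It is propagated in E. coli as a high-copy plasmid through its ColE1/pUC-type origin and selected with ampicillin via the bla gene. An f1 origin is also present. The sequenced record is about 7.7 kb.

The SV40 enhancer/early promoter drives an azidophenylalanine-specific variant of E. coli tyrosyl-tRNA synthetase (pAzpaRS). The annotation shows a short HA-type epitope fragment directly after the tyrS reading frame, followed by only a remnant of the bleomycin/Zeocin resistance gene and the SV40 polyadenylation signal. This layout suggests the synthetase occupies the position of the backbone's original mammalian selection marker, so no intact mammalian marker is apparent. Upstream, the feature table identifies eight tandem tRNA copies, corresponding to the Bacillus stearothermophilus-derived amber suppressor tRNA, which the record says is transcribed from Pol III tRNA promoter elements. Once charged by pAzpaRS, this tRNA decodes UAG codons as azidophenylalanine.

The backbone's CMV enhancer/promoter with tet operator sequences and the bGH polyadenylation signal remain with no annotated coding sequence between them. According to the record, this cassette is available for expressing an additional recombinant protein, such as a target gene carrying an amber codon. The depositor notes G37L, G182S and F183M substitutions, attributed in the record to the suppressor tRNA although written as amino-acid changes, and states they are not known to affect function.
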