Addgene plasmid #196483: pcpAzpaRS_v2
Purpose: To express azidophenylalanine-specific variant of E. coli TyrRS (pAzpaRS) and its cognate amber suppressor tRNA to allow UAG codon to be translated into azidophenylalanine.
Depositing lab: Kensaku Sakamoto. Depositing organization: RIKEN Center for Biosystems Dynamics Research, Kobe. Publication: Site-specific incorporation of unnatural amino acids into proteins in mammalian cells. Hino N, Sakamoto K, Yokoyama S. Methods Mol Biol. 2012;794:215-28. doi: 10.1007/978-1-61779-331-8_13. PubMed 21956565.
Backbone
  Vector backbone: pcDNA4/TO
  Backbone manufacturer: Thermo Fisher (Invitrogen)
  Backbone size w/o insert (bp): 5100
  Vector type: Mammalian Expression
Growth in bacteria
  Bacterial resistance: Ampicillin, 100 μg/mL
  Growth temperature: 37°C
  Growth strain: DH5alpha
  Copy number: High Copy
Gene/Insert
  Gene/Insert name: azidophenylalanine-specific variant of E. coli TyrRS (pAzpaRS), amber suppressor tRNA
  Species: E. coli (synthetase), Bacillus stearothermophilus (tRNA)
  Promoter: SV40(synthetase), Pol III tRNA promoter (tRNA), CMV for additional expression of recombinant proteins
  Cloning method: TOPO Cloning
  Sequencing primers: 5′ Unknown
Resource information
  A portion of this plasmid was derived from a plasmid made by: Synthetic
Terms and licenses: Academic/Nonprofit Terms; Industry Terms: Not Available to Industry
Depositor comments: Please note: This plasmid contains G37L, G182S and F183M mutations in amber suppressor tRNA. These mutations are not known to affect plasmid function.
How to cite: pcpAzpaRS_v2 was a gift from Kensaku Sakamoto (Addgene plasmid # 196483 ; http://n2t.net/addgene:196483 ; RRID:Addgene_196483)
